>Addgene plasmid #79375 | pLEX_307_ms2_VP64 | depositor full sequence | sequence record 148553 | pLEX_307_ms2_VP64
CTCGAGGCCTGCAGGTGCAAAGATGGATAAAGTTTTAAACAGAGAGGAATCTTTGCAGCTAATGGACCTT
CTAGGTCTTGAAAGGAGTGGGAATTGGCTCCGGTGCCCGTCAGTGGGCAGAGCGCACATCGCCCACAGTC
CCCGAGAAGTTGGGGGGAGGGGTCGGCAATTGAACCGGTGCCTAGAGAAGGTGGCGCGGGGTAAACTGGG
AAAGTGATGTCGTGTACTGGCTCCGCCTTTTTCCCGAGGGTGGGGGAGAACCGTATATAAGTGCAGTAGT
CGCCGTGAACGTTCTTTTTCGCAACGGGTTTGCCGCCAGAACACAGGTAAGTGCCGTGTGTGGTTCCCGC
GGGCCTGGCCTCTTTACGGGTTATGGCCCTTGCGTGCCTTGAATTACTTCCACCTGGCTGCAGTACGTGA
TTCTTGATCCCGAGCTTCGGGTTGGAAGTGGGTGGGAGAGTTCGAGGCCTTGCGCTTAAGGAGCCCCTTC
GCCTCGTGCTTGAGTTGAGGCCTGGCCTGGGCGCTGGGGCCGCCGCGTGCGAATCTGGTGGCACCTTCGC
GCCTGTCTCGCTGCTTTCGATAAGTCTCTAGCCATTTAAAATTTTTGATGACCTGCTGCGACGCTTTTTT
TCTGGCAAGATAGTCTTGTAAATGCGGGCCAAGATCTGCACACTGGTATTTCGGTTTTTGGGGCCGCGGG
CGGCGACGGGGCCCGTGCGTCCCAGCGCACATGTTCGGCGAGGCGGGGCCTGCGAGCGCGGCCACCGAGA
ATCGGACGGGGGTAGTCTCAAGCTGGCCGGCCTGCTCTGGTGCCTGGCCTCGCGCCGCCGTGTATCGCCC
CGCCCTGGGCGGCAAGGCTGGCCCGGTCGGCACCAGTTGCGTGAGCGGAAAGATGGCCGCTTCCCGGCCC
TGCTGCAGGGAGCTCAAAATGGAGGACGCGGCGCTCGGGAGAGCGGGCGGGTGAGTCACCCACACAAAGG
AAAAGGGCCTTTCCGTCCTCAGCCGTCGCTTCATGTGACTCCACGGAGTACCGGGCGCCGTCCAGGCACC
TCGATTAGTTCTCGAGCTTTTGGAGTACGTCGTCTTTAGGTTGGGGGGAGGGGTTTTATGCGATGGAGTT
TCCCCACACTGAGTGGGTGGAGACTGAAGTTAGGCCAGCTTGGCACTTGATGTAATTCTCCTTGGAATTT
GCCCTTTTTGAGTTTGGATCTTGGTTCATTCTCAAGCCTCAGACAGTGGTTCAAAGTTTTTTTCTTCCAT
TTCAGGTGTCGTGAGGCTAGCATCGATTGATCAACAAGTTTGTACAAAAAAGCAGGCTACAAAATGGGAC
CTAAGAAAAAGAGGAAGGTGGCGGCCGCTGACTACAAGGATGACGACGATAAATCTAGAATGGCTTCTAA
CTTTACTCAGTTCGTTCTCGTCGACAATGGCGGAACTGGCGACGTGACTGTCGCCCCAAGCAACTTCGCT
AACGGGATCGCTGAATGGATCAGCTCTAACTCGCGTTCACAGGCTTACAAAGTAACCTGTAGCGTTCGTC
AGAGCTCTGCGCAGAATCGCAAATACACCATCAAAGTCGAGGTGCCTAAAGGCGCCTGGCGTTCGTACTT
AAATATGGAACTAACCATTCCAATTTTCGCCACGAATTCCGACTGCGAGCTTATTGTTAAGGCAATGCAA
GGTCTCCTAAAAGATGGAAACCCGATTCCCTCAGCAATCGCAGCAAACTCCGGCATCTACGAGGCCAGCG
GTTCCGGACGGGCTGACGCATTGGACGATTTTGATCTGGATATGCTGGGAAGTGACGCCCTCGATGATTT
TGACCTTGACATGCTTGGTTCGGATGCCCTTGATGACTTTGACCTCGACATGCTCGGCAGTGACGCCCTT
GATGATTTCGACCTGGACATGCTGATTAACTCTAGATGAAACCCAGCTTTCTTGTACAAAGTGGTTGATA
TCGGTAAGCCTATCCCTAACCCTCTCCTCGGTCTCGATTCTACGTAGTAATGAACTAGTACCGGTTAAGT
CGACAATCAACGCGTTAAGTCGACAATCAACCTCTGGATTACAAAATTTGTGAAAGATTGACTGGTATTC
TTAACTATGTTGCTCCTTTTACGCTATGTGGATACGCTGCTTTAATGCCTTTGTATCATGCTATTGCTTC
CCGTATGGCTTTCATTTTCTCCTCCTTGTATAAATCCTGGTTGCTGTCTCTTTATGAGGAGTTGTGGCCC
GTTGTCAGGCAACGTGGCGTGGTGTGCACTGTGTTTGCTGACGCAACCCCCACTGGTTGGGGCATTGCCA
CCACCTGTCAGCTCCTTTCCGGGACTTTCGCTTTCCCCCTCCCTATTGCCACGGCGGAACTCATCGCCGC
CTGCCTTGCCCGCTGCTGGACAGGGGCTCGGCTGTTGGGCACTGACAATTCCGTGGTGTTGTCGGGGAAA
TCATCGTCCTTTCCTTGGCTGCTCGCCTGTGTTGCCACCTGGATTCTGCGCGGGACGTCCTTCTGCTACG
TCCCTTCGGCCCTCAATCCAGCGGACCTTCCTTCCCGCGGCCTGCTGCCGGCTCTGCGGCCTCTTCCGCG
TCTTCGCCTTCGCCCTCAGACGAGTCGGATCTCCCTTTGGGCCGCCTCCCCGCGTCGACTTTAAGACCAA
TGACTTACAAGGCAGCTGTAGATCTTAGCCACTTTTTAAAAGAAAAGGGGGGACTGGAAGGGCTAATTCA
CTCCCAACGAAGACAAGATCTGCTTTTTGCTTGTACTGGGTCTCTCTGGTTAGACCAGATCTGAGCCTGG
GAGCTCTCTGGCTAACTAGGGAACCCACTGCTTAAGCCTCAATAAAGCTTGCCTTGAGTGCTTCAAGTAG
TGTGTGCCCGTCTGTTGTGTGACTCTGGTAACTAGAGATCCCTCAGACCCTTTTAGTCAGTGTGGAAAAT
CTCTAGCAGTACGTATAGTAGTTCATGTCATCTTATTATTCAGTATTTATAACTTGCAAAGAAATGAATA
TCAGAGAGTGAGAGGAACTTGTTTATTGCAGCTTATAATGGTTACAAATAAAGCAATAGCATCACAAATT
TCACAAATAAAGCATTTTTTTCACTGCATTCTAGTTGTGGTTTGTCCAAACTCATCAATGTATCTTATCA
TGTCTGGCTCTAGCTATCCCGCCCCTAACTCCGCCCATCCCGCCCCTAACTCCGCCCAGTTCCGCCCATT
CTCCGCCCCATGGCTGACTAATTTTTTTTATTTATGCAGAGGCCGAGGCCGCCTCGGCCTCTGAGCTATT
CCAGAAGTAGTGAGGAGGCTTTTTTGGAGGCCTAGGGACGTACCCAATTCGCCCTATAGTGAGTCGTATT
ACGCGCGCTCACTGGCCGTCGTTTTACAACGTCGTGACTGGGAAAACCCTGGCGTTACCCAACTTAATCG
CCTTGCAGCACATCCCCCTTTCGCCAGCTGGCGTAATAGCGAAGAGGCCCGCACCGATCGCCCTTCCCAA
CAGTTGCGCAGCCTGAATGGCGAATGGG
[124 nt withheld, positions 3529-3652]
C
[91 nt withheld, positions 3654-3744]
A
[49 nt withheld, positions 3746-3794]
CCTTTGACGTTGGAGTCCACGTTCTTT
[37 nt withheld, positions 3822-3858]
ACCCTATCTCGGTCTATTCTTTTGATTTATAAGGGATTTTGCCGATTTCGGCCTATTGGTTAAAAAATGA
GCTGATTTAACAAAAATTTAACGCGAATTTTAACAAAATATTAACGCTTACAATTTAGGTGGCACTTTTC
GGGGAAATGTGCGCGGAACCCCTATTTGTTTATTTTTCTAAATACATTCAAATATGTATCCGCTCATGAG
ACAATAACCCTGATAAATGCTTCAATAATATTGAAAAAGGAAGAGTATGAGTATTCAACATTTCCGTGTC
GCCCTTATTCCCTTTTTTGCGGCATTTTGCCTTCCTGTTTTTGCTCACCCAGAAACGCTGGTGAAAGTAA
AAGATGCTGAAGATCAGTTGGGTGCACGAGTGGGTTACATCGAACTGGATCTCAACAGCGGTAAGATCCT
TGAGAGTTTTCGCCCCGAAGAACGTTTTCCAATGATGAGCACTTTTAAAGTTCTGCTATGTGGCGCGGTA
TTATCCCGTATTGACGCCGGGCAAGAGCAACTCGGTCGCCGCATACACTATTCTCAGAATGACTTGGTTG
AGTACTCACCAGTCACAGAAAAGCATCTTACGGATGGCATGACAGTAAGAGAATTATGCAGTGCTGCCAT
AACCATGAGTGATAACACTGCGGCCAACTTACTTCTGACAACGATCGGAGGACCGAAGGAGCTAACCGCT
TTTTTGCACAACATGGGGGATCATGTAACTCGCCTTGATCGTTGGGAACCGGAGCTGAATGAAGCCATAC
CAAACGACGAGCGTGACACCACGATGCCTGTAGCAATGGCAACAACGTTGCGCAAACTATTAACTGGCGA
ACTACTTACTCTAGCTTCCCGGCAACAATTAATAGACTGGATGGAGGCGGATAAAGTTGCAGGACCACTT
CTGCGCTCGGCCCTTCCGGCTGGCTGGTTTATTGCTGATAAATCTGGAGCCGGTGAGCGTGGGTCTCGCG
GTATCATTGCAGCACTGGGGCCAGATGGTAAGCCCTCCCGTATCGTAGTTATCTACACGACGGGGAGTCA
GGCAACTATGGATGAACGAAATAGACAGATCGCTGAGATAGGTGCCTCACTGATTAAGCATTGGTAACTG
TCAGACCAAGTTTACTCATATATACTTTAGATTGATTTAAAACTTCATTTTTAATTTAAAAGGATCTAGG
TGAAGATCCTTTTTGATAATCTCATGACCAAAATCCCTTAACGTGAGTTTTCGTTCCACTGAGCGTCAGA
CCCCGTAGAAAAGATCAAAGGATCTTCTTGAGATCCTTTTTTTCTGCGCGTAATCTGCTGCTTGCAAACA
AAAAAACCACCGCTACCAGCGGTGGTTTGTTTGCCGGATCAAGAGCTACCAACTCTTTTTCCGAAGGTAA
CTGGCTTCAGCAGAGCGCAGATACCAAATACTGTTCTTCTAGTGTAGCCGTAGTTAGGCCACCACTTCAA
GAACTCTGTAGCACCGCCTACATACCTCGCTCTGCTAATCCTGTTACCAGTGGCTGCTGCCAGTGGCGAT
AAGTCGTGTCTTACCGGGTTGGACTCAAGACGATAGTTACCGGATAAGGCGCAGCGGTCGGGCTGAACGG
GGGGTTCGTGCACACAGCCCAGCTTGGAGCGAACGACCTACACCGAACTGAGATACCTACAGCGTGAGCT
ATGAGAAAGCGCCACGCTTCCCGAAGGGAGAAAGGCGGACAGGTATCCGGTAAGCGGCAGGGTCGGAACA
GGAGAGCGCACGAGGGAGCTTCCAGGGGGAAACGCCTGGTATCTTTATAGTCCTGTCGGGTTTCGCCACC
TCTGACTTGAGCGTCGATTTTTGTGATGCTCGTCAGGGGGGCGGAGCCTATGGAAAAACGCCAGCAACGC
GGCCTTTTTACGGTTCCTGGCCTTTTGCTGGCCTTTTGCTCACATGTTCTTTCCTGCGTTATCCCCTGAT
TCTGTGGATAACCGTATTACCGCCTTTGAGTGAGCTGATACCGCTCGCCGCAGCCGAACGACCGAGCGCA
GCGAGTCAGTGAGCGAGGAAGCGGAAGAGCGCCCAATACGCAAACCGCCTCTCCCCGCGCGTTGGCCGAT
TCATTAATGCAGCTGGCACGACAGGTTTCCCGACTGGAAAGCGGGCAGTGAGCGCAACGCAATTAATGTG
AGTTAGCTCACTCATTAGGCACCCCAGGCTTTACACTTTATGCTTCCGGCTCGTATGTTGTGTGGAATTG
TGAGCGGATAACAATTTCACACAGGAAACAGCTATGACCATGATTACGCCAAGCGCGCAATTAACCCTCA
CTAAAGGGAACAAAAGCTGGAGCTGCAAGCTTAATGTAGTCTTATGCAATACTCTTGTAGTCTTGCAACA
TGGTAACGATGAGTTAGCAACATGCCTTACAAGGAGAGAAAAAGCACCGTGCATGCCGATTGGTGGAAGT
AAGGTGGTACGATCGTGCCTTATTAGGAAGGCAACAGACGGGTCTGACATGGATTGGACGAACCACTGAA
TTGCCGCATTGCAGAGATATTGTATTTAAGTGCCTAGCTCGATACATAAACGGGTCTCTCTGGTTAGACC
AGATCTGAGCCTGGGAGCTCTCTGGCTAACTAGGGAACCCACTGCTTAAGCCTCAATAAAGCTTGCCTTG
AGTGCTTCAAGTAGTGTGTGCCCGTCTGTTGTGTGACTCTGGTAACTAGAGATCCCTCAGACCCTTTTAG
TCAGTGTGGAAAATCTCTAGCAGTGGCGCCCGAACAGGGACTTGAAAGCGAAAGGGAAACCAGAGGAGCT
CTCTCGACGCAGGACTCGGCTTGCTGAAGCGCGCACGGCAAGAGGCGAGGGGCGGCGACTGGTGAGTACG
CCAAAAATTTTGACTAGCGGAGGCTAGAAGGAGAGAGATGGGTGCGAGAGCGTCAGTATTAAGCGGGGGA
GAATTAGATCGCGATGGGAAAAAATTCGGTTAAGGCCAGGGGGAAAGAAAAAATATAAATTAAAACATAT
AGTATGGGCAAGCAGGGAGCTAGAACGATTCGCAGTTAATCCTGGCCTGTTAGAAACATCAGAAGGCTGT
AGACAAATACTGGGACAGCTACAACCATCCCTTCAGACAGGATCAGAAGAACTTAGATCATTATATAATA
CAGTAGCAACCCTCTATTGTGTGCATCAAAGGATAGAGATAAAAGACACCAAGGAAGCTTTAGACAAGAT
AGAGGAAGAGCAAAACAAAAGTAAGACCACCGCACAGCAAGCGGCCGCTGATCTTCAGACCTGGAGGAGG
AGATATGAGGGACAATTGGAGAAGTGAATTATATAAATATAAAGTAGTAAAAATTGAACCATTAGGAGTA
GCACCCACCAAGGCAAAGAGAAGAGTGGTGCAGAGAGAAAAAAGAGCAGTGGGAATAGGAGCTTTGTTCC
TTGGGTTCTTGGGAGCAGCAGGAAGCACTATGGGCGCAGCGTCAATGACGCTGACGGTACAGGCCAGACA
ATTATTGTCTGGTATAGTGCAGCAGCAGAACAATTTGCTGAGGGCTATTGAGGCGCAACAGCATCTGTTG
CAACTCACAGTCTGGGGCATCAAGCAGCTCCAGGCAAGAATCCTGGCTGTGGAAAGATACCTAAAGGATC
AACAGCTCCTGGGGATTTGGGGTTGCTCTGGAAAACTCATTTGCACCACTGCTGTGCCTTGGAATGCTAG
TTGGAGTAATAAATCTCTGGAACAGATTTGGAATCACACGACCTGGATGGAGTGGGACAGAGAAATTAAC
AATTACACAAGCTTAATACACTCCTTAATTGAAGAATCGCAAAACCAGCAAGAAAAGAATGAACAAGAAT
TATTGGAATTAGATAAATGGGCAAGTTTGTGGAATTGGTTTAACATAACAAATTGGCTGTGGTATATAAA
ATTATTCATAATGATAGTAGGAGGCTTGGTAGGTTTAAGAATAGTTTTTGCTGTACTTTCTATAGTGAAT
AGAGTTAGGCAGGGATATTCACCATTATCGTTTCAGACCCACCTCCCAACCCCGAGGGGACCCATGCATT
GCATCTCAATTAGTCAGCAACCAGGTGTGGAAAGTCCCCAGGCTCCCCAGCAGGCAGAAGTATGCAAAGC
ATGCGTCTCAATTAGTCAGCAACCATAGTCCCGCCCCTAACTCCGCCCATCCCGCCCCTAACTCCGCCCA
GTTCCGCCCATTCTCCGCCCCATGGCTGACTAATTTTTTTTATTTATGCAGAGGCCGAGGCCGCCTCGGC
CTCTGAGCTATTCCAGAAGTAGTGAGGAGGCTTTTTTGGAGGCCTAGGCTTTTGCAAAAAGCTTTCTAGA
GGTACCACCGGAGCTTACCATGACCGAGTACAAGCCCACGGTGCGCCTCGCCACCCGCGACGACGTCCCC
AGGGCCGTACGCACCCTCGCCGCCGCGTTCGCCGACTACCCCGCCACGCGCCACACCGTCGATCCGGACC
GCCACATCGAGCGGGTCACCGAGCTGCAAGAACTCTTCCTCACGCGCGTCGGGCTCGACATCGGCAAGGT
GTGGGTCGCGGACGACGGCGCCGCCGTGGCGGTCTGGACCACGCCGGAGAGCGTCGAAGCGGGGGCGGTG
TTCGCCGAGATCGGCCCGCGCATGGCCGAGTTGAGCGGTTCCCGGCTGGCCGCGCAGCAACAGATGGAAG
GCCTCCTGGCGCCGCACCGGCCCAAGGAGCCCGCGTGGTTCCTGGCCACCGTCGGCGTCTCGCCCGACCA
CCAGGGCAAGGGTCTGGGCAGCGCCGTCGTGCTCCCCGGAGTGGAGGCGGCCGAGCGCGCCGGGGTGCCC
GCCTTCCTGGAGACCTCCGCGCCCCGCAACCTCCCCTTCTACGAGCGGCTCGGCTTCACCGTCACCGCCG
ACGTCGAGGTGCCCGAAGGACCGCGCACCTGGTGCATGACCCGCAAGCCCGGTGCCAGTTAACGAATTCT
AGATCTTGAGACAAATGGCAGTATTCATCCACAATTTTAAAAGAAAAGGGGGGATTGGGGGGTACAGTGC
AGGGGAAAGAATAGTAGACATAATAGCAACAGACATACAAACTAAAGAATTACAAAAACAAATTACAAAA
ATTCAAAATTTTCGGGTTTATTACAGGGACAGCAGAGATCCACTTTGGCGCCGG
Features (pLannotate 1.2.2; 35 found; start..end, strand, type, name):
     23..89      +  CDS            small t antigen (fragment): SV40 (simian virus 40) small t antigen
     96..1274    +  promoter       EF-1α promoter: strong constitutive promoter for human elongation factor EF-1α
   1294..1318    +  protein_bind   attB1: mutant version of attB; recombination site for the Gateway® BP reaction BP Clonase™
   1363..1382    +  CDS            3xFLAG (fragment): three tandem FLAG® epitope tags
   1390..1740    +  CDS            CAPSD_BPMS2 (fragment): Experimental evidence at protein level: Swiss-Prot protein existence level 1. Acts as a translational repressor of viral replicase synthesis late in infection. This latter function is the result of capsid protein interaction with an RNA hairpin which contains the replicase ribosome-binding site. From Escherichia phage MS2 (Bacteriophage MS2).
   1885..1901    +  CDS            VP96 (fragment): 6 tandem repeats of the minimal activation domain of herpes simplex virus VP16 (Cheng et al., 2013)
   1931..1955    -  protein_bind   attB2: mutant version of attB; recombination site for the Gateway® BP reaction BP Clonase™
   1963..2004    +  CDS            V5 tag: epitope tag from simian virus 5
   2055..2643    +  misc_feature   WPRE: woodchuck hepatitis virus posttranscriptional regulatory element
   2694..2713    +  misc_feature   cPPT/CTS (fragment): central polypurine tract and central termination sequence of HIV-1
   2715..2948    +  LTR            3' LTR (ΔU3): self-inactivating 3' long terminal repeat (LTR) from HIV-1
   3026..3147    +  polyA_signal   SV40 poly(A) signal: SV40 polyadenylation signal
   3187..3322    +  rep_origin     SV40 ori: SV40 origin of replication
   3343..3361    -  promoter       T7 promoter: promoter for bacteriophage T7 RNA polymerase
   3369..3524    +  CDS            lacZα (fragment): LacZα fragment of β-galactosidase; lacZ fragment
   3529..3957    +  rep_origin     f1 ori (sequence partly withheld): f1 bacteriophage origin of replication; arrow indicates direction of (+) strand synthesis
   4010..4114    +  promoter       AmpR promoter: bla
   4115..4975    +  CDS            AmpR: β-lactamase; bla; confers resistance to ampicillin, carbenicillin, and related antibiotics
   5146..5734    +  rep_origin     ori: high-copy-number ColE1/pMB1/pBR322/pUC origin of replication
   5917..6009    +  CDS            lacI (fragment): lac repressor; lacI; The lac repressor binds to the lac operator to inhibit transcription in E. coli. This inhibition can be relieved by adding lactose or isopropyl-β-D-thiogalactopyranoside (IPTG).
   6022..6043    +  protein_bind   CAP binding site: CAP binding activates transcription in the presence of cAMP. E. coli catabolite activator protein
   6058..6088    +  promoter       lac promoter: promoter for the E. coli lac operon
   6096..6112    +  protein_bind   lac operator: The lac repressor binds to the lac operator to inhibit transcription in E. coli. This inhibition can be relieved by adding lactose or isopropyl-β-D-thiogalactopyranoside (IPTG). lac repressor encoded by lacI
   6157..6175    +  promoter       T3 promoter: promoter for bacteriophage T3 RNA polymerase
   6203..6429    +  promoter       RSV promoter: Rous sarcoma virus enhancer/promoter
   6430..6610    +  LTR            5' LTR (truncated): truncated 5' long terminal repeat (LTR) from HIV-1
   6657..6782    +  misc_feature   HIV-1 Ψ: packaging signal of human immunodeficiency virus type 1
   6766..7129    +  CDS            HIV-1 gag (fragment): gag protein from human immunodeficiency virus 1; gag
   7275..7508    +  misc_feature   RRE: The Rev response element (RRE) of HIV-1 allows for Rev-dependent mRNA export from the nucleus to the cytoplasm.
   7885..7911    +  CDS            Rev (fragment): human immunodeficiency virus 1 (HIV-1) Rev protein; rev; enhances nuclear export of unspliced and incompletely spliced viral mRNAs
   7918..7941    +  promoter       SV40 promoter (fragment): SV40 early promoter
   7942..8013    +  promoter       SV40 promoter (fragment): SV40 enhancer and early promoter
   8037..8172    +  rep_origin     SV40 ori: SV40 origin of replication
   8218..8814    +  CDS            PuroR (fragment): puromycin N-acetyltransferase; pac from Streptomyces; confers resistance to puromycin
   8863..8980    +  misc_feature   cPPT/CTS: central polypurine tract and central termination sequence of HIV-1
