[The description below was written by a language model from this plasmid's Addgene catalogue record and pLannotate feature annotations shown in this document.]
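Description:
pLEX_307_ms2_VP64 is a lentiviral mammalian expression plasmid built on the pLEX_307 backbone. It delivers a synthetic MS2 coat protein–VP64 fusion for CRISPR-based transcriptional activation. It is maintained in E. coli through a high-copy ColE1/pUC-type origin with ampicillin selection (AmpR), and it also carries an f1 origin. The viral framework is third-generation and self-inactivating. An RSV promoter drives a truncated HIV-1 5' LTR, followed by the Ψ packaging signal with a partial gag sequence, the Rev response element and a cPPT/CTS. A WPRE and a ΔU3 3' LTR lie downstream of the cargo, followed by an SV40 polyadenylation signal. Within the proviral region, an SV40 early promoter/origin segment sits upstream of a puromycin N-acetyltransferase gene, which allows selection of transduced or transfected mammalian cells.

The payload sits between Gateway attB1 and attB2 sites, although the record lists Gibson assembly as the cloning method. It is expressed from the strong constitutive human EF-1α promoter. The annotation detects the bacteriophage MS2 capsid protein coding sequence, preceded by a short match to a FLAG-type epitope and followed by a short match to tandem VP16 minimal activation domain repeats, consistent with VP64. A V5 tag sequence lies just beyond attB2, but the record does not say whether it is translated in frame with the fusion.

The MS2 coat protein binds its cognate RNA hairpin, so guide RNAs engineered to carry MS2 hairpins recruit the VP64 activation domain to the targeted locus. The Cas9 component and the compatible guide RNA are not encoded on this plasmid and must be supplied separately. The plasmid was deposited as part of a comparison of Cas9-based activators across several species.
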