Addgene plasmid #79375: pLEX_307_ms2_VP64
Purpose: Recruits VP64 to compatible gRNAs for transcriptional activation
Depositing lab: George Church. Depositing organization: Harvard Medical School. Publication: Comparison of Cas9 activators in multiple species. Chavez A, Tuttle M, Pruitt BW, Ewen-Campen B, Chari R, Ter-Ovanesyan D, Haque SJ, Cecchi RJ, Kowal EJ, Buchthal J, Housden BE, Perrimon N, Collins JJ, Church G. Nat Methods. 2016 May 23. doi: 10.1038/nmeth.3871. PubMed 27214048.
Backbone
  Vector backbone: pLEX_307
  Vector type: Mammalian Expression, CRISPR
Growth in bacteria
  Bacterial resistance: Ampicillin, 100 μg/mL
  Growth temperature: 37°C
  Growth strain: NEB Stable
  Copy number: High Copy
Gene/Insert
  Gene/Insert name: ms2-VP64
  Species: Synthetic
  Cloning method: Gibson Cloning
  Sequencing primers: 5′ n/a
Terms and licenses: Academic/Nonprofit Terms; Industry Terms: Not Available to Industry
How to cite: pLEX_307_ms2_VP64 was a gift from George Church (Addgene plasmid # 79375 ; http://n2t.net/addgene:79375 ; RRID:Addgene_79375)
