>Addgene plasmid #79375 | pLEX_307_ms2_VP64 | addgene partial sequence | sequence record 151652 | EF1a-F 5'-TCAAGCCTCAGACAGTGGTTC-3'
GGCTAGCATCGATTGATCAACAAGTTTGTACAAAAAAGCAGGCTACAAAATGGGACCTAAGAAAAAGAGG
AAGGTGGCGGCCGCTGACTACAAGGATGACGACGATAAATCTAGAATGGCTTCTAACTTTACTCAGTTCG
TTCTCGTCGACAATGGCGGAACTGGCGACGTGACTGTCGCCCCAAGCAACTTCGCTAACGGGATCGCTGA
ATGGATCAGCTCTAACTCGCGTTCACAGGCTTACAAAGTAACCTGTAGCGTTCGTCAGAGCTCTGCGCAG
AATCGCAAATACACCATCAAAGTCGAGGTGCCTAAAGGCGCCTGGCGTTCGTACTTAAATATGGAACTAA
CCATTCCAATTTTCGCCACGAATTCCGACTGCGAGCTTATTGTTAAGGCAATGCAAGGTCTCCTAAAAGA
TGGAAACCCGATTCCCTCAGCAATCGCAGCAAACTCCGGCATCTACGAGGCCAGCGGTTCCGGACGGGCT
GACGCATTGGACGATTTTGATCTGGATATGCTGGGAAGTGACGCCCTCGATGATTTTGACCTTGACATGC
TTGGTTCGGATGCCCTTGATGACTTTGACCTCGACATGCTCGGCAGTGACGCCCTTGATGATTTCGACCT
GGACATGCTGATTAACTCTAGATGAAACCCAGCTTTCTTGTACAAAGTGGTTGATATCGGTAAGCCTATC
CCTAACCCTCTCCTCGGTCTCGATTCTACGTAGTAATGAACTAGTACCGGTTAAGTCGACAATCAACGCG
TTAAGTCGACAATCAACCTCTGGATTACAAAATTTGTGAAAGATTGACTGGTATTCTTAACTATGTTGCT
CCTT
