>Addgene plasmid #79375 | pLEX_307_ms2_VP64 | addgene partial sequence | sequence record 151653 | WPRE-R 5'-CATAGCGTAAAAGGAGCAACA-3'
AAATTTTGTAATCCAGAGGTTGATTGTCGACTTAACGCGTTGATTGTCGACTTAACCGGTACTAGTTCAT
TACTACGTAGAATCGAGACCGAGGAGAGGGTTAGGGATAGGCTTACCGATATCAACCACTTTGTACAAGA
AAGCTGGGTTTCATCTAGAGTTAATCAGCATGTCCAGGTCGAAATCATCAAGGGCGTCACTGCCGAGCAT
GTCGAGGTCAAAGTCATCAAGGGCATCCGAACCAAGCATGTCAAGGTCAAAATCATCGAGGGCGTCACTT
CCCAGCATATCCAGATCAAAATCGTCCAATGCGTCAGCCCGTCCGGAACCGCTGGCCTCGTAGATGCCGG
AGTTTGCTGCGATTGCTGAGGGAATCGGGTTTCCATCTTTTAGGAGACCTTGCATTGCCTTAACAATAAG
CTCGCAGTCGGAATTCGTGGCGAAAATTGGAATGGTTAGTTCCATATTTAAGTACGAACGCCAGGCGCCT
TTAGGCACCTCGACTTTGATGGTGTATTTGCGATTCTGCGCAGAGCTCTGACGAACGCTACAGGTTACTT
TGTAAGCCTGTGAACGCGAGTTAGAGCTGATCCATTCAGCGATCCCGTTAGCGAAGTTGCTTGGG
